>Addgene plasmid #216127 | lenti-ER-mTagBFP2 | addgene full sequence | sequence record 428737 | Addgene NGS Result
[74 nt withheld, positions 1-74]
C
[91 nt withheld, positions 76-166]
A
[49 nt withheld, positions 168-216]
CCTTTGACGTTGGAGTCCACGTTCTTT
[37 nt withheld, positions 244-280]
ACCCTATCTCGGTCTATTCTTTTGATTTATAAGGGATTTTGCCGATTTCGGCCTATTGGTTAAAAAATGA
GCTGATTTAACAAAAATTTAACGCGAATTAATTCTGTGGAATGTGTGTCAGTTAGGGTGTGGAAAGTCCC
CAGGCTCCCCAGCAGGCAGAAGTATGCAAAGCATGCATCTCAATTAGTCAGCAACCAGGTGTGGAAAGTC
CCCAGGCTCCCCAGCAGGCAGAAGTATGCAAAGCATGCATCTCAATTAGTCAGCAACCATAGTCCCGCCC
CTAACTCCGCCCATCCCGCCCCTAACTCCGCCCAGTTCCGCCCATTCTCCGCCCCATGGCTGACTAATTT
TTTTTATTTATGCAGAGGCCGAGGCCGCCTCTGCCTCTGAGCTATTCCAGAAGTAGTGAGGAGGCTTTTT
TGGAGGCCTAGGCTTTTGCAAAAAGCTCCCGGGAGCTTGTATATCCATTTTCGGATCTGATCAGCACGTG
TTGACAATTAATCATCGGCATAGTATATCGGCATAGTATAATACGACAAGGTGAGGAACTAAACCATGGC
CAAGTTGACCAGTGCCGTTCCGGTGCTCACCGCGCGCGACGTCGCCGGAGCGGTCGAGTTCTGGACCGAC
CGGCTCGGGTTCTCCCGGGACTTCGTGGAGGACGACTTCGCCGGTGTGGTCCGGGACGACGTGACCCTGT
TCATCAGCGCGGTCCAGGACCAGGTGGTGCCGGACAACACCCTGGCCTGGGTGTGGGTGCGCGGCCTGGA
CGAGCTGTACGCCGAGTGGTCGGAGGTCGTGTCCACGAACTTCCGGGACGCCTCCGGGCCGGCCATGACC
GAGATCGGCGAGCAGCCGTGGGGGCGGGAGTTCGCCCTGCGCGACCCGGCCGGCAACTGCGTGCACTTCG
TGGCCGAGGAGCAGGACTGACACGTGCTACGAGATTTCGATTCCACCGCCGCCTTCTATGAAAGGTTGGG
CTTCGGAATCGTTTTCCGGGACGCCGGCTGGATGATCCTCCAGCGCGGGGATCTCATGCTGGAGTTCTTC
GCCCACCCCAACTTGTTTATTGCAGCTTATAATGGTTACAAATAAAGCAATAGCATCACAAATTTCACAA
ATAAAGCATTTTTTTCACTGCATTCTAGTTGTGGTTTGTCCAAACTCATCAATGTATCTTATCATGTCTG
TATACCGTCGACCTCTAGCTAGAGCTTGGCGTAATCATGGTCATAGCTGTTTCCTGTGTGAAATTGTTAT
CCGCTCACAATTCCACACAACATACGAGCCGGAAGCATAAAGTGTAAAGCCTGGGGTGCCTAATGAGTGA
GCTAACTCACATTAATTGCGTTGCGCTCACTGCCCGCTTTCCAGTCGGGAAACCTGTCGTGCCAGCTGCA
TTAATGAATCGGCCAACGCGCGGGGAGAGGCGGTTTGCGTATTGGGCGCTCTTCCGCTTCCTCGCTCACT
GACTCGCTGCGCTCGGTCGTTCGGCTGCGGCGAGCGGTATCAGCTCACTCAAAGGCGGTAATACGGTTAT
CCACAGAATCAGGGGATAACGCAGGAAAGAACATGTGAGCAAAAGGCCAGCAAAAGGCCAGGAACCGTAA
AAAGGCCGCGTTGCTGGCGTTTTTCCATAGGCTCCGCCCCCCTGACGAGCATCACAAAAATCGACGCTCA
AGTCAGAGGTGGCGAAACCCGACAGGACTATAAAGATACCAGGCGTTTCCCCCTGGAAGCTCCCTCGTGC
GCTCTCCTGTTCCGACCCTGCCGCTTACCGGATACCTGTCCGCCTTTCTCCCTTCGGGAAGCGTGGCGCT
TTCTCATAGCTCACGCTGTAGGTATCTCAGTTCGGTGTAGGTCGTTCGCTCCAAGCTGGGCTGTGTGCAC
GAACCCCCCGTTCAGCCCGACCGCTGCGCCTTATCCGGTAACTATCGTCTTGAGTCCAACCCGGTAAGAC
ACGACTTATCGCCACTGGCAGCAGCCACTGGTAACAGGATTAGCAGAGCGAGGTATGTAGGCGGTGCTAC
AGAGTTCTTGAAGTGGTGGCCTAACTACGGCTACACTAGAAGAACAGTATTTGGTATCTGCGCTCTGCTG
AAGCCAGTTACCTTCGGAAAAAGAGTTGGTAGCTCTTGATCCGGCAAACAAACCACCGCTGGTAGCGGTG
GTTTTTTTGTTTGCAAGCAGCAGATTACGCGCAGAAAAAAAGGATCTCAAGAAGATCCTTTGATCTTTTC
TACGGGGTCTGACGCTCAGTGGAACGAAAACTCACGTTAAGGGATTTTGGTCATGAGATTATCAAAAAGG
ATCTTCACCTAGATCCTTTTAAATTAAAAATGAAGTTTTAAATCAATCTAAAGTATATATGAGTAAACTT
GGTCTGACAGTTACCAATGCTTAATCAGTGAGGCACCTATCTCAGCGATCTGTCTATTTCGTTCATCCAT
AGTTGCCTGACTCCCCGTCGTGTAGATAACTACGATACGGGAGGGCTTACCATCTGGCCCCAGTGCTGCA
ATGATACCGCGAGACCCACGCTCACCGGCTCCAGATTTATCAGCAATAAACCAGCCAGCCGGAAGGGCCG
AGCGCAGAAGTGGTCCTGCAACTTTATCCGCCTCCATCCAGTCTATTAATTGTTGCCGGGAAGCTAGAGT
AAGTAGTTCGCCAGTTAATAGTTTGCGCAACGTTGTTGCCATTGCTACAGGCATCGTGGTGTCACGCTCG
TCGTTTGGTATGGCTTCATTCAGCTCCGGTTCCCAACGATCAAGGCGAGTTACATGATCCCCCATGTTGT
GCAAAAAAGCGGTTAGCTCCTTCGGTCCTCCGATCGTTGTCAGAAGTAAGTTGGCCGCAGTGTTATCACT
CATGGTTATGGCAGCACTGCATAATTCTCTTACTGTCATGCCATCCGTAAGATGCTTTTCTGTGACTGGT
GAGTACTCAACCAAGTCATTCTGAGAATAGTGTATGCGGCGACCGAGTTGCTCTTGCCCGGCGTCAATAC
GGGATAATACCGCGCCACATAGCAGAACTTTAAAAGTGCTCATCATTGGAAAACGTTCTTCGGGGCGAAA
ACTCTCAAGGATCTTACCGCTGTTGAGATCCAGTTCGATGTAACCCACTCGTGCACCCAACTGATCTTCA
GCATCTTTTACTTTCACCAGCGTTTCTGGGTGAGCAAAAACAGGAAGGCAAAATGCCGCAAAAAAGGGAA
TAAGGGCGACACGGAAATGTTGAATACTCATACTCTTCCTTTTTCAATATTATTGAAGCATTTATCAGGG
TTATTGTCTCATGAGCGGATACATATTTGAATGTATTTAGAAAAATAAACAAATAGGGGTTCCGCGCACA
TTTCCCCGAAAAGTGCCACCTGACGTCGACGGATCGGGAGATCTCCCGATCCCCTATGGTGCACTCTCAG
TACAATCTGCTCTGATGCCGCATAGTTAAGCCAGTATCTGCTCCCTGCTTGTGTGTTGGAGGTCGCTGAG
TAGTGCGCGAGCAAAATTTAAGCTACAACAAGGCAAGGCTTGACCGACAATTGCATGAAGAATCTGCTTA
GGGTTAGGCGTTTTGCGCTGCTTCGCGATGTACGGGCCAGATATACGCGTTGACATTGATTATTGACTAG
TTATTAATAGTAATCAATTACGGGGTCATTAGTTCATAGCCCATATATGGAGTTCCGCGTTACATAACTT
ACGGTAAATGGCCCGCCTGGCTGACCGCCCAACGACCCCCGCCCATTGACGTCAATAATGACGTATGTTC
CCATAGTAACGCCAATAGGGACTTTCCATTGACGTCAATGGGTGGAGTATTTACGGTAAACTGCCCACTT
GGCAGTACATCAAGTGTATCATATGCCAAGTACGCCCCCTATTGACGTCAATGACGGTAAATGGCCCGCC
TGGCATTATGCCCAGTACATGACCTTATGGGACTTTCCTACTTGGCAGTACATCTACGTATTAGTCATCG
CTATTACCATGGTGATGCGGTTTTGGCAGTACATCAATGGGCGTGGATAGCGGTTTGACTCACGGGGATT
TCCAAGTCTCCACCCCATTGACGTCAATGGGAGTTTGTTTTGGCACCAAAATCAACGGGACTTTCCAAAA
TGTCGTAACAACTCCGCCCCATTGACGCAAATGGGCGGTAGGCGTGTACGGTGGGAGGTCTATATAAGCA
GCGCGTTTTGCCTGTACTGGGTCTCTCTGGTTAGACCAGATCTGAGCCTGGGAGCTCTCTGGCTAACTAG
GGAACCCACTGCTTAAGCCTCAATAAAGCTTGCCTTGAGTGCTTCAAGTAGTGTGTGCCCGTCTGTTGTG
TGACTCTGGTAACTAGAGATCCCTCAGACCCTTTTAGTCAGTGTGGAAAATCTCTAGCAGTGGCGCCCGA
ACAGGGACTTGAAAGCGAAAGGGAAACCAGAGGAGCTCTCTCGACGCAGGACTCGGCTTGCTGAAGCGCG
CACGGCAAGAGGCGAGGGGCGGCGACTGGTGAGTACGCCAAAAATTTTGACTAGCGGAGGCTAGAAGGAG
AGAGATGGGTGCGAGAGCGTCAGTATTAAGCGGGGGAGAATTAGATCGCGATGGGAAAAAATTCGGTTAA
GGCCAGGGGGAAAGAAAAAATATAAATTAAAACATATAGTATGGGCAAGCAGGGAGCTAGAACGATTCGC
AGTTAATCCTGGCCTGTTAGAAACATCAGAAGGCTGTAGACAAATACTGGGACAGCTACAACCATCCCTT
CAGACAGGATCAGAAGAACTTAGATCATTATATAATACAGTAGCAACCCTCTATTGTGTGCATCAAAGGA
TAGAGATAAAAGACACCAAGGAAGCTTTAGACAAGATAGAGGAAGAGCAAAACAAAAGTAAGACCACCGC
ACAGCAAGCGGCCGCTGATCTTCAGACCTGGAGGAGGAGATATGAGGGACAATTGGAGAAGTGAATTATA
TAAATATAAAGTAGTAAAAATTGAACCATTAGGAGTAGCACCCACCAAGGCAAAGAGAAGAGTGGTGCAG
AGAGAAAAAAGAGCAGTGGGAATAGGAGCTTTGTTCCTTGGGTTCTTGGGAGCAGCAGGAAGCACTATGG
GCGCAGCGTCAATGACGCTGACGGTACAGGCCAGACAATTATTGTCTGGTATAGTGCAGCAGCAGAACAA
TTTGCTGAGGGCTATTGAGGCGCAACAGCATCTGTTGCAACTCACAGTCTGGGGCATCAAGCAGCTCCAG
GCAAGAATCCTGGCTGTGGAAAGATACCTAAAGGATCAACAGCTCCTGGGGATTTGGGGTTGCTCTGGAA
AACTCATTTGCACCACTGCTGTGCCTTGGAATGCTAGTTGGAGTAATAAATCTCTGGAACAGATTTGGAA
TCACACGACCTGGATGGAGTGGGACAGAGAAATTAACAATTACACAAGCTTAATACACTCCTTAATTGAA
GAATCGCAAAACCAGCAAGAAAAGAATGAACAAGAATTATTGGAATTAGATAAATGGGCAAGTTTGTGGA
ATTGGTTTAACATAACAAATTGGCTGTGGTATATAAAATTATTCATAATGATAGTAGGAGGCTTGGTAGG
TTTAAGAATAGTTTTTGCTGTACTTTCTATAGTGAATAGAGTTAGGCAGGGATATTCACCATTATCGTTT
CAGACCCACCTCCCAACCCCGAGGGGACCCGACAGGCCCGAAGGAATAGAAGAAGAAGGTGGAGAGAGAG
ACAGAGACAGATCCATTCGATTAGTGAACGGATCGGCACTGCGTGCGCCAATTCTGCAGACAAATGGCAG
TATTCATCCACAATTTTAAAAGAAAAGGGGGGATTGGGGGGTACAGTGCAGGGGAAAGAATAGTAGACAT
AATAGCAACAGACATACAAACTAAAGAATTACAAAAACAAATTACAAAAATTCAAAATTTTCGGGTTTAT
TACAGGGACAGCAGAGATCCAGTTTGGTTAATTAGCTAGCTAGGTCTTGAAAGGAGTGGGAATTGGCTCC
GGTGCCCGTCAGTGGGCAGAGCGCACATCGCCCACAGTCCCCGAGAAGTTGGGGGGAGGGGTCGGCAATT
GATCCGGTGCCTAGAGAAGGTGGCGCGGGGTAAACTGGGAAAGTGATGTCGTGTACTGGCTCCGCCTTTT
TCCCGAGGGTGGGGGAGAACCGTATATAAGTGCAGTAGTCGCCGTGAACGTTCTTTTTCGCAACGGGTTT
GCCGCCAGAACACAGGACCGGTGCCACCATGGACAGCAAAGGTTCGTCGCAGAAAGGGTCCCGCCTGCTC
CTGCTGCTGGTGGTGTCAAATCTACTCTTGTGCCAGGGTGTGGTCTCCACCGGAGTGTCTAAGGGCGAAG
AGCTGATTAAGGAGAACATGCACATGAAGCTGTACATGGAGGGCACCGTGGACAACCATCACTTCAAGTG
CACATCCGAGGGCGAAGGCAAGCCCTACGAGGGCACCCAGACCATGAGAATCAAGGTGGTCGAGGGCGGC
CCTCTCCCCTTCGCCTTCGACATCCTGGCTACTAGCTTCCTCTACGGCAGCAAGACCTTCATCAACCACA
CCCAGGGCATCCCCGACTTCTTCAAGCAGTCCTTCCCTGAGGGCTTCACATGGGAGAGAGTCACCACATA
CGAAGACGGGGGCGTGCTGACCGCTACCCAGGACACCAGCCTCCAGGACGGCTGCCTCATCTACAACGTC
AAGATCAGAGGGGTGAACTTCACATCCAACGGCCCTGTGATGCAGAAGAAAACACTCGGCTGGGAGGCCT
TCACCGAGACGCTGTACCCCGCTGACGGCGGCCTGGAAGGCAGAAACGACATGGCCCTGAAGCTCGTGGG
CGGGAGCCATCTGATCGCAAACGCCAAGACCACATATAGATCCAAGAAACCCGCTAAGAACCTCAAGATG
CCTGGCGTCTACTATGTGGACTACAGACTGGAAAGAATCAAGGAGGCCAACAACGAGACCTACGTCGAGC
AGCACGAGGTGGCAGTGGCCAGATACTGCGACCTCCCTAGCAAACTGGGGCACAAGCTTAATAAGGACGA
GCTGTAAGAATTCGATATCAAGCTTATCGGTAATCAACCTCTGGATTACAAAATTTGTGAAAGATTGACT
GGTATTCTTAACTATGTTGCTCCTTTTACGCTATGTGGATACGCTGCTTTAATGCCTTTGTATCATGCTA
TTGCTTCCCGTATGGCTTTCATTTTCTCCTCCTTGTATAAATCCTGGTTGCTGTCTCTTTATGAGGAGTT
GTGGCCCGTTGTCAGGCAACGTGGCGTGGTGTGCACTGTGTTTGCTGACGCAACCCCCACTGGTTGGGGC
ATTGCCACCACCTGTCAGCTCCTTTCCGGGACTTTCGCTTTCCCCCTCCCTATTGCCACGGCGGAACTCA
TCGCCGCCTGCCTTGCCCGCTGCTGGACAGGGGCTCGGCTGTTGGGCACTGACAATTCCGTGGTGTTGTC
GGGGAAATCATCGTCCTTTCCTTGGCTGCTCGCCTGTGTTGCCACCTGGATTCTGCGCGGGACGTCCTTC
TGCTACGTCCCTTCGGCCCTCAATCCAGCGGACCTTCCTTCCCGCGGCCTGCTGCCGGCTCTGCGGCCTC
TTCCGCGTCTTCGCCTTCGCCCTCAGACGAGTCGGATCTCCCTTTGGGCCGCCTCCCCGCATCGATACCG
TCGACCTCGAGACCTAGAAAAACATGGAGCAATCACAAGTAGCAATACAGCAGCTACCAATGCTGATTGT
GCCTGGCTAGAAGCACAAGAGGAGGAGGAGGTGGGTTTTCCAGTCACACCTCAGGTACCTTTAAGACCAA
TGACTTACAAGGCAGCTGTAGATCTTAGCCACTTTTTAAAAGAAAAGGGGGGACTGGAAGGGCTAATTCA
CTCCCAACGAAGACAAGATATCCTTGATCTGTGGATCTACCACACACAAGGCTACTTCCCTGATTGGCAG
AACTACACACCAGGGCCAGGGATCAGATATCCACTGACCTTTGGATGGTGCTACAAGCTAGTACCAGTTG
AGCAAGAGAAGGTAGAAGAAGCCAATGAAGGAGAGAACACCCGCTTGTTACACCCTGTGAGCCTGCATGG
GATGGATGACCCGGAGAGAGAAGTATTAGAGTGGAGGTTTGACAGCCGCCTAGCATTTCATCACATGGCC
CGAGAGCTGCATCCGGACTGTACTGGGTCTCTCTGGTTAGACCAGATCTGAGCCTGGGAGCTCTCTGGCT
AACTAGGGAACCCACTGCTTAAGCCTCAATAAAGCTTGCCTTGAGTGCTTCAAGTAGTGTGTGCCCGTCT
GTTGTGTGACTCTGGTAACTAGAGATCCCTCAGACCCTTTTAGTCAGTGTGGAAAATCTCTAGCAGGGCC
CGTTTAAACCCGCTGATCAGCCTCGACTGTGCCTTCTAGTTGCCAGCCATCTGTTGTTTGCCCCTCCCCC
GTGCCTTCCTTGACCCTGGAAGGTGCCACTCCCACTGTCCTTTCCTAATAAAATGAGGAAATTGCATCGC
ATTGTCTGAGTAGGTGTCATTCTATTCTGGGGGGTGGGGTGGGGCAGGACAGCAAGGGGGAGGATTGGGA
AGACAATAGCAGGCATGCTGGGGATGCGGTGGGCTCTATGGCTTCTGAGGCGGAAAGAACCAGCTGGGGC
TCTAGGGGGTATCCCC
[50 nt withheld, positions 8977-9026]
Features (pLannotate 1.2.2; 32 found; start..end, strand, type, name):
    393..722     +  promoter       SV40 promoter: SV40 enhancer and early promoter
    770..817     +  promoter       EM7 promoter: synthetic bacterial promoter&nbsp
    836..1210    +  CDS            BleoR: antibiotic-binding protein; Sh ble from Streptoalloteichus hindustanus; confers resistance to bleomycin, phleomycin, and Zeocin™
   1220..1345    +  CDS            ble (fragment): BLE_KLEPN - Experimental evidence at protein level: Swiss-Prot protein existence level 1. Binding protein with a strong affinity to the bleomycin family of antibiotics. Binds to CL990; an antimitotic-antibiotic compound. From Klebsiella pneumoniae.
   1340..1461    +  polyA_signal   SV40 poly(A) signal: SV40 polyadenylation signal
   1534..1550    -  protein_bind   lac operator: The lac repressor binds to the lac operator to inhibit transcription in E. coli. This inhibition can be relieved by adding lactose or isopropyl-β-D-thiogalactopyranoside (IPTG). lac repressor encoded by lacI
   1558..1588    -  promoter       lac promoter: promoter for the E. coli lac operon
   1603..1624    -  protein_bind   CAP binding site: CAP binding activates transcription in the presence of cAMP. E. coli catabolite activator protein
   1637..1729    -  CDS            lacI (fragment): lac repressor; lacI; The lac repressor binds to the lac operator to inhibit transcription in E. coli. This inhibition can be relieved by adding lactose or isopropyl-β-D-thiogalactopyranoside (IPTG).
   1912..2500    -  rep_origin     ori: high-copy-number ColE1/pMB1/pBR322/pUC origin of replication
   2671..3531    -  CDS            AmpR: β-lactamase; bla; confers resistance to ampicillin, carbenicillin, and related antibiotics
   3532..3636    -  promoter       AmpR promoter: bla
   3695..3747    -  misc_feature   bom (fragment): basis of mobility region from pBR322
   3902..4281    +  enhancer       CMV enhancer: human cytomegalovirus immediate early enhancer
   4282..4481    +  promoter       CMV promoter: human cytomegalovirus (CMV) immediate early promoter
   4499..4679    +  LTR            5' LTR (truncated): truncated 5' long terminal repeat (LTR) from HIV-1
   4726..4851    +  misc_feature   HIV-1 Ψ: packaging signal of human immunodeficiency virus type 1
   4835..5198    +  CDS            HIV-1 gag (fragment): gag protein from human immunodeficiency virus 1; gag
   5344..5577    +  misc_feature   RRE: The Rev response element (RRE) of HIV-1 allows for Rev-dependent mRNA export from the nucleus to the cytoplasm.
   5954..6054    +  CDS            Rev (fragment): human immunodeficiency virus 1 (HIV-1) Rev protein; rev; enhances nuclear export of unspliced and incompletely spliced viral mRNAs
   6104..6221    +  misc_feature   cPPT/CTS: central polypurine tract and central termination sequence of HIV-1
   6270..6288    +  CDS            small t antigen (fragment): SV40 (simian virus 40) small t antigen
   6314..6525    +  promoter       EF-1α core promoter: core promoter for human elongation factor EF-1α
   6539..6631    +  CDS            prolactin signal sequence: signal sequence from bovine prolactin
   6635..7342    +  CDS            mTagBFP2: mTagBFP2 is a basic (constitutively fluorescent) blue fluorescent protein published in 2011, derived from Entacmaea quadricolor. It is reported to be a very rapidly-maturing monomer with very low acid sensitivity.
   7358..7379    +  misc_feature   MCS (fragment): pBluescript multiple cloning site
   7382..7970    +  misc_feature   WPRE: woodchuck hepatitis virus posttranscriptional regulatory element
   7907..8488    +  CDS            nef (fragment): NEF_HV1H2 - Experimental evidence at protein level: Swiss-Prot protein existence level 1. Extracellular Nef protein targets CD4(+) T-lymphocytes for apoptosis by interacting with CXCR4 surface receptors. From Human immunodeficiency virus type 1 group M subtype B (isolate HXB2) (HIV-1).
   8495..8675    +  LTR            5' LTR (truncated): truncated 5' long terminal repeat (LTR) from HIV-1
   8707..8931    +  polyA_signal   bGH poly(A) signal: bovine growth hormone polyadenylation signal
   8935..8956    +  promoter       SV40 promoter (fragment): SV40 enhancer and early promoter
   8977..379     +  rep_origin     f1 ori (across the origin) (sequence partly withheld): f1 bacteriophage origin of replication; arrow indicates direction of (+) strand synthesis
