[The description below was written by a language model from this plasmid's Addgene catalogue record and pLannotate feature annotations shown in this document.]
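Description:
lenti-ER-mTagBFP2 is a 9,026 bp HIV-1-based lentiviral transfer plasmid for mammalian expression, built by Gibson cloning into the lentiCas9-Blast backbone. It is designed to deliver a blue fluorescent marker of the endoplasmic reticulum. In bacteria it replicates from a high-copy ColE1/pUC origin and is selected with ampicillin through the AmpR β-lactamase gene; an f1 origin is also present. Outside the viral region the backbone carries an SV40/EM7-driven BleoR (Sh ble) cassette with an SV40 poly(A) signal. This cassette would not be packaged into virus, and the feature table shows no mammalian selection marker within the provirus, so the blasticidin marker implied by the parent vector's name is not annotated here.

Viral genomic RNA is transcribed from a CMV enhancer/promoter fused to a truncated 5' LTR. It includes the Ψ packaging signal with a partial gag sequence, the RRE for Rev-dependent nuclear export, and the cPPT/CTS. A second truncated LTR followed by a bGH poly(A) signal closes the unit. The internal cassette uses the EF-1α core promoter to drive a synthetic open reading frame made of the bovine prolactin signal sequence followed by mTagBFP2. According to the insert name, a C-terminal KDEL motif follows, although it is not annotated separately in the feature table. The signal peptide directs the nascent protein into the ER lumen and KDEL mediates its retrieval and retention there. A downstream WPRE enhances transcript expression. The construct serves as an ER compartment label in transduced cells, and the associated publication concerns imaging of subcellular protein localization with pooled multicolour tagging.
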