Addgene plasmid #216127: lenti-ER-mTagBFP2
Purpose: Lentiviral vector for expressing mTagBFP2 localizing to the endoplasmic reticulum.
Depositing lab: Stefan Kubicek. Depositing organization: CeMM Research Center for Molecular Medicine. Publication: Pooled multicolour tagging for visualizing subcellular protein dynamics. Reicher A, Reinis J, Ciobanu M, Ruzicka P, Malik M, Siklos M, Kartysh V, Tomek T, Koren A, Rendeiro AF, Kubicek S. Nat Cell Biol. 2024 May;26(5):745-756. doi: 10.1038/s41556-024-01407-w. Epub 2024 Apr 19. PubMed 38641660.
Backbone
  Vector backbone: lentiCas9-Blast (Plasmid #52962)
  Backbone manufacturer: Feng Zhang lab
  Vector type: Mammalian Expression, Lentiviral
Growth in bacteria
  Bacterial resistance: Ampicillin, 100 μg/mL
  Growth temperature: 37°C
  Growth strain: NEB Stable
  Copy number: High Copy
Gene/Insert
  Gene/Insert name: EF1a-ProlactinEndoplasmicReticulumSignalSequence-mTagBFP2-KDEL-WPRE
  Species: Synthetic
  Cloning method: Gibson Cloning
Terms and licenses: Academic/Nonprofit Terms; Industry Terms: Not Available to Industry
How to cite: lenti-ER-mTagBFP2 was a gift from Stefan Kubicek (Addgene plasmid # 216127 ; http://n2t.net/addgene:216127 ; RRID:Addgene_216127)
